>Addgene plasmid #107464 | pCEP4-SERTI425V-myc | depositor full sequence | sequence record 205573 | pCEP4-SERTI425V-myc sequence 12145 bps
GCCGGCAAGGCCGGATCCAGACATGATAAGATACATTGATGAGTTTGGACAAACCACAACTAGAATGCAG
TGAAAAAAATGCTTTATTTGTGAAATTTGTGATGCTATTGCTTTATTTGTAACCATTATAAGCTGCAATA
AACAAGTTAACAACAACAATTGCATTCATTTTATGTTTCAGGTTCAGGGGGAGGTGTGGGAGGTTTTTTA
AAGCAAGTAAAACCTCTACAAATGTGGTATGGCTGATTATGATCCGGCTGCCTCGCGCGTTTCGGTGATG
ACGGTGAAAACCTCTGACACATGCAGCTCCCGGAGACGGTCACAGCTTGTCTGTAAGCGGATGCCGGGAG
CAGACAAGCCCGTCAGGGCGCGTCAGCGGGTGTTGGCGGGTGTCGGGGCGCAGCCATGAGGTCGACTCTA
GAGGATCGATCCCCGCCCCGGACGAACTAAACCTGACTACGACATCTCTGCCCCTTCTTCGCGGGGCAGT
GCATGTAATCCCTTCAGTTGGTTGGTACAACTTGCCAACTGGGCCCTGTTCCACATGTGACACGGGGGGG
GACCAAACACAAAGGGGTTCTCTGACTGTAGTTGACATCCTTATAAATGGATGTGCACATTTGCCAACAC
TGAGTGGCTTTCATCCTGGAGCAGACTTTGCAGTCTGTGGACTGCAACACAACATTGCCTTTATGTGTAA
CTCTTGGCTGAAGCTCTTACACCAATGCTGGGGGACATGTACCTCCCAGGGGCCCAGGAAGACTACGGGA
GGCTACACCAACGTCAATCAGAGGGGCCTGTGTAGCTACCGATAAGCGGACCCTCAAGAGGGCATTAGCA
ATAGTGTTTATAAGGCCCCCTTGTTAACCCTAAACGGGTAGCATATGCTTCCCGGGTAGTAGTATATACT
ATCCAGACTAACCCTAATTCAATAGCATATGTTACCCAACGGGAAGCATATGCTATCGAATTAGGGTTAG
TAAAAGGGTCCTAAGGAACAGCGATATCTCCCACCCCATGAGCTGTCACGGTTTTATTTACATGGGGTCA
GGATTCCACGAGGGTAGTGAACCATTTTAGTCACAAGGGCAGTGGCTGAAGATCAAGGAGCGGGCAGTGA
ACTCTCCTGAATCTTCGCCTGCTTCTTCATTCTCCTTCGTTTAGCTAATAGAATAACTGCTGAGTTGTGA
ACAGTAAGGTGTATGTGAGGTGCTCGAAAACAAGGTTTCAGGTGACGCCCCCAGAATAAAATTTGGACGG
GGGGTTCAGTGGTGGCATTGTGCTATGACACCAATATAACCCTCACAAACCCCTTGGGCAATAAATACTA
GTGTAGGAATGAAACATTCTGAATATCTTTAACAATAGAAATCCATGGGGTGGGGACAAGCCGTAAAGAC
TGGATGTCCATCTCACACGAATTTATGGCTATGGGCAACACATAATCCTAGTGCAATATGATACTGGGGT
TATTAAGATGTGTCCCAGGCAGGGACCAAGACAGGTGAACCATGTTGTTACACTCTATTTGTAACAAGGG
GAAAGAGAGTGGACGCCGACAGCAGCGGACTCCACTGGTTGTCTCTAACACCCCCGAAAATTAAACGGGG
CTCCACGCCAATGGGGCCCATAAACAAAGACAAGTGGCCACTCTTTTTTTTGAAATTGTGGAGTGGGGGC
ACGCGTCAGCCCCCACACGCCGCCCTGCGGTTTTGGACTGTAAAATAAGGGTGTAATAACTTGGCTGATT
GTAACCCCGCTAACCACTGCGGTCAAACCACTTGCCCACAAAACCACTAATGGCACCCCGGGGAATACCT
GCATAAGTAGGTGGGCGGGCCAAGATAGGGGCGCGATTGCTGCGATCTGGAGGACAAATTACACACACTT
GCGCCTGAGCGCCAAGCACAGGGTTGTTGGTCCTCATATTCACGAGGTCGCTGAGAGCACGGTGGGCTAA
TGTTGCCATGGGTAGCATATACTACCCAAATATCTGGATAGCATATGCTATCCTAATCTATATCTGGGTA
GCATAGGCTATCCTAATCTATATCTGGGTAGCATATGCTATCCTAATCTATATCTGGGTAGTATATGCTA
TCCTAATTTATATCTGGGTAGCATAGGCTATCCTAATCTATATCTGGGTAGCATATGCTATCCTAATCTA
TATCTGGGTAGTATATGCTATCCTAATCTGTATCCGGGTAGCATATGCTATCCTAATAGAGATTAGGGTA
GTATATGCTATCCTAATTTATATCTGGGTAGCATATACTACCCAAATATCTGGATAGCATATGCTATCCT
AATCTATATCTGGGTAGCATATGCTATCCTAATCTATATCTGGGTAGCATAGGCTATCCTAATCTATATC
TGGGTAGCATATGCTATCCTAATCTATATCTGGGTAGTATATGCTATCCTAATTTATATCTGGGTAGCAT
AGGCTATCCTAATCTATATCTGGGTAGCATATGCTATCCTAATCTATATCTGGGTAGTATATGCTATCCT
AATCTGTATCCGGGTAGCATATGCTATCCTCATGCATATACAGTCAGCATATGATACCCAGTAGTAGAGT
GGGAGTGCTATCCTTTGCATATGCCGCCACCTCCCAAGGGGGCGTGAATTTTCGCTGCTTGTCCTTTTCC
TGCTGGTTGCTCCCATTCTTAGGTGAATTTAAGGAGGCCAGGCTAAAGCCGTCGCATGTCTGATTGCTCA
CCAGGTAAATGTCGCTAATGTTTTCCAACGCGAGAAGGTGTTGAGCGCGGAGCTGAGTGACGTGACAACA
TGGGTATGCCCAATTGCCCCATGTTGGGAGGACGAAAATGGTGACAAGACAGATGGCCAGAAATACACCA
ACAGCACGCATGATGTCTACTGGGGATTTATTCTTTAGTGCGGGGGAATACACGGCTTTTAATACGATTG
AGGGCGTCTCCTAACAAGTTACATCACTCCTGCCCTTCCTCACCCTCATCTCCATCACCTCCTTCATCTC
CGTCATCTCCGTCATCACCCTCCGCGGCAGCCCCTTCCACCATAGGTGGAAACCAGGGAGGCAAATCTAC
TCCATCGTCAAAGCTGCACACAGTCACCCTGATATTGCAGGTAGGAGCGGGCTTTGTCATAACAAGGTCC
TTAATCGCATCCTTCAAAACCTCAGCAAATATATGAGTTTGTAAAAAGACCATGAAATAACAGACAATGG
ACTCCCTTAGCGGGCCAGGTTGTGGGCCGGGTCCAGGGGCCATTCCAAAGGGGAGACGACTCAATGGTGT
AAGACGACATTGTGGAATAGCAAGGGCAGTTCCTCGCCTTAGGTTGTAAAGGGAGGTCTTACTACCTCCA
TATACGAACACACCGGCGACCCAAGTTCCTTCGTCGGTAGTCCTTTCTACGTGACTCCTAGCCAGGAGAG
CTCTTAAACCTTCTGCAATGTTCTCAAATTTCGGGTTGGAACCTCCTTGACCACGATGCTTTCCAAACCA
CCCTCCTTTTTTGCGCCTGCCTCCATCACCCTGACCCCGGGGTCCAGTGCTTGGGCCTTCTCCTGGGTCA
TCTGCGGGGCCCTGCTCTATCGCTCCCGGGGGCACGTCAGGCTCACCATCTGGGCCACCTTCTTGGTGGT
ATTCAAAATAATCGGCTTCCCCTACAGGGTGGAAAAATGGCCTTCTACCTGGAGGGGGCCTGCGCGGTGG
AGACCCGGATGATGATGACTGACTACTGGGACTCCTGGGCCTCTTTTCTCCACGTCCACGACCTCTCCCC
CTGGCTCTTTCACGACTTCCCCCCCTGGCTCTTTCACGTCCTCTACCCCGGCGGCCTCCACTACCTCCTC
GACCCCGGCCTCCACTACCTCCTCGACCCCGGCCTCCACTGCCTCCTCGACCCCGGCCTCCACCTCCTGC
TCCTGCCCCTCCTGCTCCTGCCCCTCCTCCTGCTCCTGCCCCTCCTGCCCCTCCTGCTCCTGCCCCTCCT
GCCCCTCCTGCTCCTGCCCCTCCTGCCCCTCCTGCTCCTGCCCCTCCTGCCCCTCCTCCTGCTCCTGCCC
CTCCTGCCCCTCCTCCTGCTCCTGCCCCTCCTGCCCCTCCTGCTCCTGCCCCTCCTGCCCCTCCTGCTCC
TGCCCCTCCTGCCCCTCCTGCTCCTGCCCCTCCTGCTCCTGCCCCTCCTGCTCCTGCCCCTCCTGCTCCT
GCCCCTCCTGCCCCTCCTGCCCCTCCTCCTGCTCCTGCCCCTCCTGCTCCTGCCCCTCCTGCCCCTCCTG
CCCCTCCTGCTCCTGCCCCTCCTCCTGCTCCTGCCCCTCCTGCCCCTCCTGCCCCTCCTCCTGCTCCTGC
CCCTCCTGCCCCTCCTCCTGCTCCTGCCCCTCCTCCTGCTCCTGCCCCTCCTGCCCCTCCTGCCCCTCCT
CCTGCTCCTGCCCCTCCTGCCCCTCCTCCTGCTCCTGCCCCTCCTCCTGCTCCTGCCCCTCCTGCCCCTC
CTGCCCCTCCTCCTGCTCCTGCCCCTCCTCCTGCTCCTGCCCCTCCTGCCCCTCCTGCCCCTCCTGCCCC
TCCTCCTGCTCCTGCCCCTCCTCCTGCTCCTGCCCCTCCTGCTCCTGCCCCTCCCGCTCCTGCTCCTGCT
CCTGTTCCACCGTGGGTCCCTTTGCAGCCAATGCAACTTGGACGTTTTTGGGGTCTCCGGACACCATCTC
TATGTCTTGGCCCTGATCCTGAGCCGCCCGGGGCTCCTGGTCTTCCGCCTCCTCGTCCTCGTCCTCTTCC
CCGTCCTCGTCCATGGTTATCACCCCCTCTTCTTTGAGGTCCACTGCCGCCGGAGCCTTCTGGTCCAGAT
GTGTCTCCCTTCTCTCCTAGGCCATTTCCAGGTCCTGTACCTGGCCCCTCGTCAGACATGATTCACACTA
AAAGAGATCAATAGACATCTTTATTAGACGACGCTCAGTGAATACAGGGAGTGCAGACTCCTGCCCCCTC
CAACAGCCCCCCCACCCTCATCCCCTTCATGGTCGCTGTCAGACAGATCCAGGTCTGAAAATTCCCCATC
CTCCGAACCATCCTCGTCCTCATCACCAATTACTCGCAGCCCGGAAAACTCCCGCTGAACATCCTCAAGA
TTTGCGTCCTGAGCCTCAAGCCAGGCCTCAAATTCCTCGTCCCCCTTTTTGCTGGACGGTAGGGATGGGG
ATTCTCGGGACCCCTCCTCTTCCTCTTCAAGGTCACCAGACAGAGATGCTACTGGGGCAACGGAAGAAAA
GCTGGGTGCGGCCTGTGAGGATCAGCTTATCGATGATAAGCTGTCAAACATGAGAATTCTTGAAGACGAA
AGGGCCTCGTGATACGCCTATTTTTATAGGTTAATGTCATGATAATAATGGTTTCTTAGACGTCAGGTGG
CACTTTTCGGGGAAATGTGCGCGGAACCCCTATTTGTTTATTTTTCTAAATACATTCAAATATGTATCCG
CTCATGAGACAATAACCCTGATAAATGCTTCAATAATATTGAAAAAGGAAGAGTATGAGTATTCAACATT
TCCGTGTCGCCCTTATTCCCTTTTTTGCGGCATTTTGCCTTCCTGTTTTTGCTCACCCAGAAACGCTGGT
GAAAGTAAAAGATGCTGAAGATCAGTTGGGTGCACGAGTGGGTTACATCGAACTGGATCTCAACAGCGGT
AAGATCCTTGAGAGTTTTCGCCCCGAAGAACGTTTTCCAATGATGAGCACTTTTAAAGTTCTGCTATGTG
GCGCGGTATTATCCCGTGTTGACGCCGGGCAAGAGCAACTCGGTCGCCGCATACACTATTCTCAGAATGA
CTTGGTTGAGTACTCACCAGTCACAGAAAAGCATCTTACGGATGGCATGACAGTAAGAGAATTATGCAGT
GCTGCCATAACCATGAGTGATAACACTGCGGCCAACTTACTTCTGACAACGATCGGAGGACCGAAGGAGC
TAACCGCTTTTTTGCACAACATGGGGGATCATGTAACTCGCCTTGATCGTTGGGAACCGGAGCTGAATGA
AGCCATACCAAACGACGAGCGTGACACCACGATGCCTGCAGCAATGGCAACAACGTTGCGCAAACTATTA
ACTGGCGAACTACTTACTCTAGCTTCCCGGCAACAATTAATAGACTGGATGGAGGCGGATAAAGTTGCAG
GACCACTTCTGCGCTCGGCCCTTCCGGCTGGCTGGTTTATTGCTGATAAATCTGGAGCCGGTGAGCGTGG
GTCTCGCGGTATCATTGCAGCACTGGGGCCAGATGGTAAGCCCTCCCGTATCGTAGTTATCTACACGACG
GGGAGTCAGGCAACTATGGATGAACGAAATAGACAGATCGCTGAGATAGGTGCCTCACTGATTAAGCATT
GGTAACTGTCAGACCAAGTTTACTCATATATACTTTAGATTGATTTAAAACTTCATTTTTAATTTAAAAG
GATCTAGGTGAAGATCCTTTTTGATAATCTCATGACCAAAATCCCTTAACGTGAGTTTTCGTTCCACTGA
GCGTCAGACCCCGTAGAAAAGATCAAAGGATCTTCTTGAGATCCTTTTTTTCTGCGCGTAATCTGCTGCT
TGCAAACAAAAAAACCACCGCTACCAGCGGTGGTTTGTTTGCCGGATCAAGAGCTACCAACTCTTTTTCC
GAAGGTAACTGGCTTCAGCAGAGCGCAGATACCAAATACTGTCCTTCTAGTGTAGCCGTAGTTAGGCCAC
CACTTCAAGAACTCTGTAGCACCGCCTACATACCTCGCTCTGCTAATCCTGTTACCAGTGGCTGCTGCCA
GTGGCGATAAGTCGTGTCTTACCGGGTTGGACTCAAGACGATAGTTACCGGATAAGGCGCAGCGGTCGGG
CTGAACGGGGGGTTCGTGCACACAGCCCAGCTTGGAGCGAACGACCTACACCGAACTGAGATACCTACAG
CGTGAGCTATGAGAAAGCGCCACGCTTCCCGAAGGGAGAAAGGCGGACAGGTATCCGGTAAGCGGCAGGG
TCGGAACAGGAGAGCGCACGAGGGAGCTTCCAGGGGGAAACGCCTGGTATCTTTATAGTCCTGTCGGGTT
TCGCCACCTCTGACTTGAGCGTCGATTTTTGTGATGCTCGTCAGGGGGGCGGAGCCTATGGAAAAACGCC
AGCAACGCGGCCTTTTTACGGTTCCTGGCCTTTTGCTGGCCTTGAAGCTGTCCCTGATGGTCGTCATCTA
CCTGCCTGGACAGCATGGCCTGCAACGCGGGCATCCCGATGCCGCCGGAAGCGAGAAGAATCATAATGGG
GAAGGCCATCCAGCCTCGCGTCGCGAACGCCAGCAAGACGTAGCCCAGCGCGTCGGCCCCGAGATGCGCC
GCGTGCGGCTGCTGGAGATGGCGGACGCGATGGATATGTTCTGCCAAGGGTTGGTTTGCGCATTCACAGT
TCTCCGCAAGAATTGATTGGCTCCAATTCTTGGAGTGGTGAATCCGTTAGCGAGGTGCCGCCCTGCTTCA
TCCCCGTGGCCCGTTGCTCGCGTTTGCTGGCGGTGTCCCCGGAAGAAATATATTTGCATGTCTTTAGTTC
TATGATGACACAAACCCCGCCCAGCGTCTTGTCATTGGCGAATTCGAACACGCAGATGCAGTCGGGGCGG
CGCGGTCCGAGGTCCACTTCGCATATTAAGGTGACGCGTGTGGCCTCGAACACCGAGCGACCCTGCAGCG
ACCCGCTTAACAGCGTCAACAGCGTGCCGCAGATCCCGGGGGGCAATGAGATATGAAAAAGCCTGAACTC
ACCGCGACGTCTGTCGAGAAGTTTCTGATCGAAAAGTTCGACAGCGTCTCCGACCTGATGCAGCTCTCGG
AGGGCGAAGAATCTCGTGCTTTCAGCTTCGATGTAGGAGGGCGTGGATATGTCCTGCGGGTAAATAGCTG
CGCCGATGGTTTCTACAAAGATCGTTATGTTTATCGGCACTTTGCATCGGCCGCGCTCCCGATTCCGGAA
GTGCTTGACATTGGGGAATTCAGCGAGAGCCTGACCTATTGCATCTCCCGCCGTGCACAGGGTGTCACGT
TGCAAGACCTGCCTGAAACCGAACTGCCCGCTGTTCTGCAGCCGGTCGCGGAGGCCATGGATGCGATCGC
TGCGGCCGATCTTAGCCAGACGAGCGGGTTCGGCCCATTCGGACCGCAAGGAATCGGTCAATACACTACA
TGGCGTGATTTCATATGCGCGATTGCTGATCCCCATGTGTATCACTGGCAAACTGTGATGGACGACACCG
TCAGTGCGTCCGTCGCGCAGGCTCTCGATGAGCTGATGCTTTGGGCCGAGGACTGCCCCGAAGTCCGGCA
CCTCGTGCACGCGGATTTCGGCTCCAACAATGTCCTGACGGACAATGGCCGCATAACAGCGGTCATTGAC
TGGAGCGAGGCGATGTTCGGGGATTCCCAATACGAGGTCGCCAACATCTTCTTCTGGAGGCCGTGGTTGG
CTTGTATGGAGCAGCAGACGCGCTACTTCGAGCGGAGGCATCCGGAGCTTGCAGGATCGCCGCGGCTCCG
GGCGTATATGCTCCGCATTGGTCTTGACCAACTCTATCAGAGCTTGGTTGACGGCAATTTCGATGATGCA
GCTTGGGCGCAGGGTCGATGCGACGCAATCGTCCGATCCGGAGCCGGGACTGTCGGGCGTACACAAATCG
CCCGCAGAAGCGCGGCCGTCTGGACCGATGGCTGTGTAGAAGTACTCGCCGATAGTGGAAACCGACGCCC
CAGCACTCGTCCGGATCGGGAGATGGGGGAGGCTAACTGAAACACGGAAGGAGACAATACCGGAAGGAAC
CCGCGCTATGACGGCAATAAAAAGACAGAATAAAACGCACGGGTGTTGGGTCGTTTGTTCATAAACGCGG
GGTTCGGTCCCAGGGCTGGCACTCTGTCGATACCCCACCGAGACCCCATTGGGGCCAATACGCCCGCGTT
TCTTCCTTTTCCCCACCCCACCCCCCAAGTTCGGGTGAAGGCCCAGGGCTCGCAGCCAACGTCGGGGCGG
CAGGCCCTGCCATAGCCACTGGCCCCGTGGGTTAGGGACGGGGTCCCCCATGGGGAATGGTTTATGGTTC
GTGGGGGTTATTATTTTGGGCGTTGCGTGGGGTCAGGTCCACGACTGGACTGAGCAGACAGACCCATGGT
TTTTGGATGGCCTGGGCATGGACCGCATGTACTGGCGCGACACGAACACCGGGCGTCTGTGGCTGCCAAA
CACCCCCGACCCCCAAAAACCACCGCGCGGATTTCTGGCGTGCCAAGCTAGTCGACCAATTCTCATGTTT
GACAGCTTATCATCGCAGATCCGGGCAACGTTGTTGCCATTGCTGCAGGCGCAGAACTGGTAGGTATGGA
AGATCTATACATTGAATCAATATTGGCAATTAGCCATATTAGTCATTGGTTATATAGCATAAATCAATAT
TGGCTATTGGCCATTGCATACGTTGTATCTATATCATAATATGTACATTTATATTGGCTCATGTCCAATA
TGACCGCCATGTTGACATTGATTATTGACTAGTTATTAATAGTAATCAATTACGGGGTCATTAGTTCATA
GCCCATATATGGAGTTCCGCGTTACATAACTTACGGTAAATGGCCCGCCTGGCTGACCGCCCAACGACCC
CCGCCCATTGACGTCAATAATGACGTATGTTCCCATAGTAACGCCAATAGGGACTTTCCATTGACGTCAA
TGGGTGGAGTATTTACGGTAAACTGCCCACTTGGCAGTACATCAAGTGTATCATATGCCAAGTCCGCCCC
CTATTGACGTCAATGACGGTAAATGGCCCGCCTGGCATTATGCCCAGTACATGACCTTACGGGACTTTCC
TACTTGGCAGTACATCTACGTATTAGTCATCGCTATTACCATGGTGATGCGGTTTTGGCAGTACACCAAT
GGGCGTGGATAGCGGTTTGACTCACGGGGATTTCCAAGTCTCCACCCCATTGACGTCAATGGGAGTTTGT
TTTGGCACCAAAATCAACGGGACTTTCCAAAATGTCGTAATAACCCCGCCCCGTTGACGCAAATGGGCGG
TAGGCGTGTACGGTGGGAGGTCTATATAAGCAGAGCTCGTTTAGTGAACCGTCAGATCTCTAGAAGCTGG
GTACCAGCTGCTAGCGCCACCATGGAGACCACCCCCCTGAACAGTCAAAAGCAACTCTCTGCCTGTGAGG
ATGGAGAGGACTGTCAGGAGAATGGCGTTCTTCAAAAGGTTGTACCCACCCCTGGAGATAAGGTGGAAAG
CGGCCAGATTTCCAACGGCTACAGCGCCGTGCCATCACCTGGAGCCGGGGATGATACACGGCACAGCATT
CCCGCAACCACCACGACACTGGTTGCAGAGCTTCACCAGGGCGAGAGGGAGACGTGGGGCAAAAAGGTAG
ATTTTCTGCTTTCCGTGATCGGTTACGCGGTCGATCTGGGGAACGTGTGGAGGTTCCCTTACATTTGTTA
CCAAAACGGAGGGGGTGCCTTCTTGCTGCCCTACACAATTATGGCGATTTTTGGGGGTATCCCGCTCTTC
TACATGGAACTGGCCTTGGGTCAGTACCACCGGAACGGCTGCATTAGCATTTGGCGCAAGATATGCCCCA
TTTTCAAGGGAATCGGATACGCAATCTGTATAATCGCGTTCTATATTGCATCATATTACAACACCATCAT
GGCCTGGGCCCTTTATTACTTGATCAGCAGTTTCACCGACCAATTGCCGTGGACGAGCTGTAAGAACTCA
TGGAATACCGGGAACTGTACCAACTACTTCTCTGAGGACAGCTCAGGAGGTAGCGGGGGTGAACAGAAGC
TGATTAGCGAGGAGGACTTGGGCAGTCCAGGCGGAAGCGGCAACATCACTTGGACACTCCATAGTACGAG
CCCCGCAGAGGAGTTTTACACCAGGCACGTACTGCAGATTCATAGGAGCAAGGGTCTGCAAGACCTGGGC
GGTATTAGCTGGCAGCTCGCATTGTGCATAATGTTGATCTTTACGGTGATCTATTTCTCTATCTGGAAGG
GAGTAAAGACATCCGGCAAGGTGGTGTGGGTGACGGCGACCTTCCCCTACATTATACTCAGCGTGTTGTT
GGTGAGGGGGGCAACCCTGCCTGGGGCCTGGCGAGGCGTGCTGTTCTATCTCAAGCCAAACTGGCAGAAG
CTTCTTGAAACCGGAGTGTGGATCGACGCGGCCGCGCAAATCTTCTTTTCCCTCGGTCCCGGCTTCGGGG
TCCTTCTGGCATTCGCAAGCTACAACAAGTTCAACAATAACTGCTACCAGGACGCCCTCGTGACAAGTGT
AGTGAACTGCATGACCTCTTTCGTGAGCGGGTTTGTGATCTTCACAGTACTCGGATATATGGCTGAGATG
AGGAACGAAGATGTTAGTGAGGTTGCCAAAGACGCTGGCCCGAGCCTGTTGTTCATCACATACGCCGAGG
CTATCGCGAACATGCCCGCATCTACTTTCTTCGCCGTCATCTTTTTCCTGATGCTGATAACCCTTGGGCT
GGATAGCACCTTCGCCGGACTGGAGGGTGTCATCACTGCCGTTCTCGACGAGTTCCCCCATGTGTGGGCC
AAGCGACGGGAAAGGTTCGTGCTGGCCGTCGTAATCACATGCTTCTTCGGCTCACTGGTGACCCTTACCT
TTGGCGGTGCGTACGTGGTCAAGCTGCTCGAAGAGTACGCCACTGGACCGGCGGTTCTGACCGTGGCATT
GATCGAGGCCGTGGCCGTAAGCTGGTTTTACGGCATCACGCAGTTCTGTAGGGACGTGAAAGAGATGCTG
GGCTTTTCTCCCGGTTGGTTTTGGAGGATTTGTTGGGTAGCAATTAGCCCCCTGTTTCTCCTTTTCATTA
TTTGCTCTTTTCTGATGTCTCCACCGCAGCTCCGACTGTTTCAGTACAACTACCCCTACTGGTCAATTAT
CCTGGGCTATTGTATCGGCACCTCAAGTTTCATCTGCATCCCCACATACATCGCATACAGACTGATAATT
ACGCCCGGTACTTTTAAGGAGCGAATCATTAAAAGCATAACCCCCGAAACCCCCACCGAGATCCCTTGTG
GCGATATAAGACTCAATGCGGTCTAATAGCTCGAG
Features (pLannotate 1.2.2; 22 found; start..end, strand, type, name):
     14..148     -  polyA_signal   SV40 poly(A) signal: SV40 polyadenylation signal
    171..254     -  CDS            large T antigen (fragment): large T antigen from SV40 (simian virus 40)
    257..297     +  CDS            rop (fragment): Rop protein, which maintains plasmids at low copy number; rop
    409..427     -  misc_feature   MCS (fragment): pUC18/19 multiple cloning site
    873..2662    -  rep_origin     oriP: Epstein-Barr virus oriP replication origin (Yates et al., 2000)
   2663..2881    -  CDS            gL (fragment): GL_EBVB9 - Experimental evidence at protein level: Swiss-Prot protein existence level 1. The heterodimer glycoprotein H-glycoprotein L is required for the fusion of viral and plasma membranes leading to virus entry into the host cell. Acts as a functional inhibitor of gH and maintains gH in an inhibited form. Upon binding to host integrins, gL dissociates from gH leading to activation of the viral fusion glycoproteins gB and gH. Fusion of EBV with B-lymphocytes requires the additional receptor- binding protein gp42, which forms a complex with gH/gL. The heterodimer gH/gL targets also host EPHA
   2964..4889    -  CDS            EBNA1: Epstein-Barr nuclear antigen 1, also known as EBNA-1 crucial for latent viral infection, and for episomal amplification of vectors containing the oriP origin (Okita et al., 2013)
   4927..5271    -  CDS            BRRF2_EBVB9 (fragment): Protein inferred from homology: Swiss-Prot protein existence level 3. From Epstein-Barr virus (strain B95-8) (HHV-4) (Human herpesvirus 4).
   5274..5297    -  promoter       tet promoter (fragment): E. coli promoter for tetracycline efflux protein gene
   5410..5514    +  promoter       AmpR promoter: bla
   5515..6375    +  CDS            AmpR: β-lactamase; bla; confers resistance to ampicillin, carbenicillin, and related antibiotics
   6546..7134    +  rep_origin     ori: high-copy-number ColE1/pMB1/pBR322/pUC origin of replication
   7180..7338    -  CDS            TcR (fragment): tetracycline efflux protein; tet; confers resistance to tetracycline
   7459..7659    -  CDS            MDV035 (fragment): UL24_GAHVM - Protein inferred from homology: Swiss-Prot protein existence level 3. May play a role in the dispersal of host nucleolin from the nucleolus throughout the nucleus leading to a decrease in ribosome biogenesis. From Gallid herpesvirus 2 (strain Chicken/Md5/ATCC VR-987) (GaHV-2) (Marek's disease herpesvirus type 1).
   7648..7710    +  promoter       Mini-TK promoter: minimal herpes simplex virus (HSV) thymidine kinase promoter
   7753..8790    +  CDS            HygR: hygromycin B phosphotransferase confers resistance to hygromycin
   8832..8880    +  polyA_signal   HSV TK poly(A) signal: herpes simplex virus thymidine kinase polyadenylation signal (Cole and Stacy, 1985)
   9080..9304    +  CDS            gH (fragment): GH_HHV11 - Experimental evidence at protein level: Swiss-Prot protein existence level 1. The heterodimer glycoprotein H-glycoprotein L is required for the fusion of viral and plasma membranes leading to virus entry into the host cell. Following initial binding to host receptor, membrane fusion is mediated by the fusion machinery composed of gB and the heterodimer gH/gL. May also be involved in the fusion between the virion envelope and the outer nuclear membrane during virion morphogenesis. From Human herpesvirus 1 (strain 17) (HHV-1) (Human herpes simplex virus 1).
   9335..9360    -  CDS            bla(M) (fragment): β-lactamase lacking the signal sequence; bla(M); allows cytosolic expression of β-lactamase
   9534..9913    +  enhancer       CMV enhancer: human cytomegalovirus immediate early enhancer
   9915..10114   +  promoter       CMV promoter: human cytomegalovirus (CMV) immediate early promoter
  10172..12133   +  CDS            SLC6A4: SC6A4_HUMAN - Also known as HTT, SERT. Experimental evidence at protein level: Swiss-Prot protein existence level 1. Serotonin transporter whose primary function in the central nervous system involves the regulation of serotonergic signaling via transport of serotonin molecules from the synaptic cleft back into the pre-synaptic terminal for re-utilization. Plays a key role in mediating regulation of the availability of serotonin to other receptors of serotonergic systems. Terminates the action of serotonin and recycles it in a sodium-dependent manner. From Homo sapiens (Human).
