[The description below was written by a language model from this plasmid's Addgene catalogue record and pLannotate feature annotations shown in this document.]
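Description:
pCEP4-SERTI425V-myc is a mammalian expression plasmid built on the Invitrogen pCEP4 episomal backbone, with a total annotated length of about 12.1 kb. In bacteria it is maintained through a high-copy ColE1/pUC-type origin and selected with ampicillin via the β-lactamase gene. In mammalian cells the Epstein-Barr virus oriP origin together with the EBNA1 coding sequence allows the plasmid to replicate and persist as an extrachromosomal episome in permissive cells. A hygromycin B phosphotransferase cassette, driven by a herpes simplex virus thymidine kinase promoter and ended by the TK polyadenylation signal, provides selection for cells that retain it. Several short viral and bacterial gene fragments flagged in the feature table (gL, BRRF2, gH, rop, TcR, large T antigen) appear to be remnants of backbone construction rather than functional elements.

The payload is a codon-optimized human serotonin transporter (SERT, SLC6A4) open reading frame, cloned between NheI and XhoI sites that remain intact. It is expressed from the human cytomegalovirus immediate early enhancer and promoter. The SV40 polyadenylation signal annotated just past the insert on the circular map appears to act as the terminator, although it is annotated on the opposite strand. The transporter carries an internal MYC epitope inserted in extracellular loop 2, which is not annotated separately in the feature table. An epitope at this extracellular position would allow antibody detection of protein at the cell surface. The transporter also carries the I425V substitution, which the depositor describes as giving an approximately wild-type phenotype. The associated work concerns deep mutagenesis of a transporter for uptake of a non-native substrate, so this construct probably serves as a characterized single-mutant variant for comparing SERT expression and transport activity in cultured cells.
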