Addgene plasmid #107464: pCEP4-SERTI425V-myc
Purpose: Mammalian expression plasmid for codon optimized mutant hSERT with internal MYC tag inserted in ECL2, mutation I425V conferring aproximately wildtype phenotype
Depositing lab: Erik Procko. Depositing organization: University of Illinois at Urbana-Champaign. Publication: Deep Mutagenesis of a Transporter for Uptake of a Non-Native Substrate Identifies Conformationally Dynamic Regions. Young HJ, Chan M, Selvam B, Szymanski SK, Shukla D, Procko E. bioRxiv 2021.04.19.440442 10.1101/2021.04.19.440442.
Backbone
  Vector backbone: pCEP4
  Backbone manufacturer: Invitrogen
  Backbone size w/o insert (bp): 10410
  Vector type: Mammalian Expression
  Selectable markers: Hygromycin
Growth in bacteria
  Bacterial resistance: Ampicillin, 100 μg/mL
  Growth temperature: 37°C
  Growth strain: DH5alpha
  Copy number: High Copy
Gene/Insert
  Gene/Insert name: Serotonin Transporter (SERT) (alt name: SLC6A4)
  Species: H. sapiens (human)
  Insert size (bp): 1985
  Mutation: I425V
  Entrez Gene: SLC6A4 (a.k.a. 5-HTT, 5-HTTLPR, 5HTT, HTT, OCD1, SERT, SERT1, hSERT)
  Promoter: CMV
  Cloning method: Restriction Enzyme; 5′ cloning site NHE1 (not destroyed); 3′ cloning site XHO1 (not destroyed)
  Sequencing primers: 5′ CMV Forward; 3′ EBV Reverse
Terms and licenses: Academic/Nonprofit Terms; Industry Terms: Not Available to Industry
Depositor comments: Please visit https://doi.org/10.1101/2021.04.19.440442 for bioRxiv preprint.
How to cite: pCEP4-SERTI425V-myc was a gift from Erik Procko (Addgene plasmid # 107464 ; http://n2t.net/addgene:107464 ; RRID:Addgene_107464)
