>Addgene plasmid #107464 | pCEP4-SERTI425V-myc | addgene partial sequence | sequence record 205572 | Addgene Partial NGS Result
TGTTCCACCGTGGGTCCCTTTGCAGCCAATGCAACTTGGACGTTTTTGGGGTCTCCGGACACCATCTCTA
TGTCTTGGCCCTGATCCTGAGCCGCCCGGGGCTCCTGGTCTTCCGCCTCCTCGTCCTCGTCCTCTTCCCC
GTCCTCGTCCATGGTTATCACCCCCTCTTCTTTGAGGTCCACTGCCGCCGGAGCCTTCTGGTCCAGATGT
GTCTCCCTTCTCTCCTAGGCCATTTCCAGGTCCTGTACCTGGCCCCTCGTCAGACATGATTCACACTAAA
AGAGATCAATAGACATCTTTATTAGACGACGCTCAGTGAATACAGGGAGTGCAGACTCCTGCCCCCTCCA
ACAGCCCCCCCACCCTCATCCCCTTCATGGTCGCTGTCAGACAGATCCAGGTCTGAAAATTCCCCATCCT
CCGAACCATCCTCGTCCTCATCACCAATTACTCGCAGCCCGGAAAACTCCCGCTGAACATCCTCAAGATT
TGCGTCCTGAGCCTCAAGCCAGGCCTCAAATTCCTCGTCCCCCTTTTTGCTGGACGGTAGGGATGGGGAT
TCTCGGGACCCCTCCTCTTCCTCTTCAAGGTCACCAGACAGAGATGCTACTGGGGCAACGGAAGAAAAGC
TGGGTGCGGCCTGTGAGGATCAGCTTATCGATGATAAGCTGTCAAACATGAGAATTCTTGAAGACGAAAG
GGCCTCGTGATACGCCTATTTTTATAGGTTAATGTCATGATAATAATGGTTTCTTAGACGTCAGGTGGCA
CTTTTCGGGGAAATGTGCGCGGAACCCCTATTTGTTTATTTTTCTAAATACATTCAAATATGTATCCGCT
CATGAGACAATAACCCTGATAAATGCTTCAATAATATTGAAAAAGGAAGAGTATGAGTATTCAACATTTC
CGTGTCGCCCTTATTCCCTTTTTTGCGGCATTTTGCCTTCCTGTTTTTGCTCACCCAGAAACGCTGGTGA
AAGTAAAAGATGCTGAAGATCAGTTGGGTGCACGAGTGGGTTACATCGAACTGGATCTCAACAGCGGTAA
GATCCTTGAGAGTTTTCGCCCCGAAGAACGTTTTCCAATGATGAGCACTTTTAAAGTTCTGCTATGTGGC
GCGGTATTATCCCGTGTTGACGCCGGGCAAGAGCAACTCGGTCGCCGCATACACTATTCTCAGAATGACT
TGGTTGAGTACTCACCAGTCACAGAAAAGCATCTTACGGATGGCATGACAGTAAGAGAATTATGCAGTGC
TGCCATAACCATGAGTGATAACACTGCGGCCAACTTACTTCTGACAACGATCGGAGGACCGAAGGAGCTA
ACCGCTTTTTTGCACAACATGGGGGATCATGTAACTCGCCTTGATCGTTGGGAACCGGAGCTGAATGAAG
CCATACCAAACGACGAGCGTGACACCACGATGCCTGCAGCAATGGCAACAACGTTGCGCAAACTATTAAC
TGGCGAACTACTTACTCTAGCTTCCCGGCAACAATTAATAGACTGGATGGAGGCGGATAAAGTTGCAGGA
CCACTTCTGCGCTCGGCCCTTCCGGCTGGCTGGTTTATTGCTGATAAATCTGGAGCCGGTGAGCGTGGGT
CTCGCGGTATCATTGCAGCACTGGGGCCAGATGGTAAGCCCTCCCGTATCGTAGTTATCTACACGACGGG
GAGTCAGGCAACTATGGATGAACGAAATAGACAGATCGCTGAGATAGGTGCCTCACTGATTAAGCATTGG
TAACTGTCAGACCAAGTTTACTCATATATACTTTAGATTGATTTAAAACTTCATTTTTAATTTAAAAGGA
TCTAGGTGAAGATCCTTTTTGATAATCTCATGACCAAAATCCCTTAACGTGAGTTTTCGTTCCACTGAGC
GTCAGACCCCGTAGAAAAGATCAAAGGATCTTCTTGAGATCCTTTTTTTCTGCGCGTAATCTGCTGCTTG
CAAACAAAAAAACCACCGCTACCAGCGGTGGTTTGTTTGCCGGATCAAGAGCTACCAACTCTTTTTCCGA
AGGTAACTGGCTTCAGCAGAGCGCAGATACCAAATACTGTCCTTCTAGTGTAGCCGTAGTTAGGCCACCA
CTTCAAGAACTCTGTAGCACCGCCTACATACCTCGCTCTGCTAATCCTGTTACCAGTGGCTGCTGCCAGT
GGCGATAAGTCGTGTCTTACCGGGTTGGACTCAAGACGATAGTTACCGGATAAGGCGCAGCGGTCGGGCT
GAACGGGGGGTTCGTGCACACAGCCCAGCTTGGAGCGAACGACCTACACCGAACTGAGATACCTACAGCG
TGAGCTATGAGAAAGCGCCACGCTTCCCGAAGGGAGAAAGGCGGACAGGTATCCGGTAAGCGGCAGGGTC
GGAACAGGAGAGCGCACGAGGGAGCTTCCAGGGGGAAACGCCTGGTATCTTTATAGTCCTGTCGGGTTTC
GCCACCTCTGACTTGAGCGTCGATTTTTGTGATGCTCGTCAGGGGGGCGGAGCCTATGGAAAAACGCCAG
CAACGCGGCCTTTTTACGGTTCCTGGCCTTTTGCTGGCCTTGAAGCTGTCCCTGATGGTCGTCATCTACC
TGCCTGGACAGCATGGCCTGCAACGCGGGCATCCCGATGCCGCCGGAAGCGAGAAGAATCATAATGGGGA
AGGCCATCCAGCCTCGCGTCGCGAACGCCAGCAAGACGTAGCCCAGCGCGTCGGCCCCGAGATGCGCCGC
GTGCGGCTGCTGGAGATGGCGGACGCGATGGATATGTTCTGCCAAGGGTTGGTTTGCGCATTCACAGTTC
TCCGCAAGAATTGATTGGCTCCAATTCTTGGAGTGGTGAATCCGTTAGCGAGGTGCCGCCCTGCTTCATC
CCCGTGGCCCGTTGCTCGCGTTTGCTGGCGGTGTCCCCGGAAGAAATATATTTGCATGTCTTTAGTTCTA
TGATGACACAAACCCCGCCCAGCGTCTTGTCATTGGCGAATTCGAACACGCAGATGCAGTCGGGGCGGCG
CGGTCCGAGGTCCACTTCGCATATTAAGGTGACGCGTGTGGCCTCGAACACCGAGCGACCCTGCAGCGAC
CCGCTTAACAGCGTCAACAGCGTGCCGCAGATCCCGGGGGGCAATGAGATATGAAAAAGCCTGAACTCAC
CGCGACGTCTGTCGAGAAGTTTCTGATCGAAAAGTTCGACAGCGTCTCCGACCTGATGCAGCTCTCGGAG
GGCGAAGAATCTCGTGCTTTCAGCTTCGATGTAGGAGGGCGTGGATATGTCCTGCGGGTAAATAGCTGCG
CCGATGGTTTCTACAAAGATCGTTATGTTTATCGGCACTTTGCATCGGCCGCGCTCCCGATTCCGGAAGT
GCTTGACATTGGGGAATTCAGCGAGAGCCTGACCTATTGCATCTCCCGCCGTGCACAGGGTGTCACGTTG
CAAGACCTGCCTGAAACCGAACTGCCCGCTGTTCTGCAGCCGGTCGCGGAGGCCATGGATGCGATCGCTG
CGGCCGATCTTAGCCAGACGAGCGGGTTCGGCCCATTCGGACCGCAAGGAATCGGTCAATACACTACATG
GCGTGATTTCATATGCGCGATTGCTGATCCCCATGTGTATCACTGGCAAACTGTGATGGACGACACCGTC
AGTGCGTCCGTCGCGCAGGCTCTCGATGAGCTGATGCTTTGGGCCGAGGACTGCCCCGAAGTCCGGCACC
TCGTGCACGCGGATTTCGGCTCCAACAATGTCCTGACGGACAATGGCCGCATAACAGCGGTCATTGACTG
GAGCGAGGCGATGTTCGGGGATTCCCAATACGAGGTCGCCAACATCTTCTTCTGGAGGCCGTGGTTGGCT
TGTATGGAGCAGCAGACGCGCTACTTCGAGCGGAGGCATCCGGAGCTTGCAGGATCGCCGCGGCTCCGGG
CGTATATGCTCCGCATTGGTCTTGACCAACTCTATCAGAGCTTGGTTGACGGCAATTTCGATGATGCAGC
TTGGGCGCAGGGTCGATGCGACGCAATCGTCCGATCCGGAGCCGGGACTGTCGGGCGTACACAAATCGCC
CGCAGAAGCGCGGCCGTCTGGACCGATGGCTGTGTAGAAGTACTCGCCGATAGTGGAAACCGACGCCCCA
GCACTCGTCCGGATCGGGAGATGGGGGAGGCTAACTGAAACACGGAAGGAGACAATACCGGAAGGAACCC
GCGCTATGACGGCAATAAAAAGACAGAATAAAACGCACGGGTGTTGGGTCGTTTGTTCATAAACGCGGGG
TTCGGTCCCAGGGCTGGCACTCTGTCGATACCCCACCGAGACCCCATTGGGGCCAATACGCCCGCGTTTC
TTCCTTTTCCCCACCCCACCCCCCAAGTTCGGGTGAAGGCCCAGGGCTCGCAGCCAACGTCGGGGCGGCA
GGCCCTGCCATAGCCACTGGCCCCGTGGGTTAGGGACGGGGTCCCCCATGGGGAATGGTTTATGGTTCGT
GGGGGTTATTATTTTGGGCGTTGCGTGGGGTCAGGTCCACGACTGGACTGAGCAGACAGACCCATGGTTT
TTGGATGGCCTGGGCATGGACCGCATGTACTGGCGCGACACGAACACCGGGCGTCTGTGGCTGCCAAACA
CCCCCGACCCCCAAAAACCACCGCGCGGATTTCTGGCGTGCCAAGCTAGTCGACCAATTCTCATGTTTGA
CAGCTTATCATCGCAGATCCGGGCAACGTTGTTGCCATTGCTGCAGGCGCAGAACTGGTAGGTATGGAAG
ATCTATACATTGAATCAATATTGGCAATTAGCCATATTAGTCATTGGTTATATAGCATAAATCAATATTG
GCTATTGGCCATTGCATACGTTGTATCTATATCATAATATGTACATTTATATTGGCTCATGTCCAATATG
ACCGCCATGTTGACATTGATTATTGACTAGTTATTAATAGTAATCAATTACGGGGTCATTAGTTCATAGC
CCATATATGGAGTTCCGCGTTACATAACTTACGGTAAATGGCCCGCCTGGCTGACCGCCCAACGACCCCC
GCCCATTGACGTCAATAATGACGTATGTTCCCATAGTAACGCCAATAGGGACTTTCCATTGACGTCAATG
GGTGGAGTATTTACGGTAAACTGCCCACTTGGCAGTACATCAAGTGTATCATATGCCAAGTCCGCCCCCT
ATTGACGTCAATGACGGTAAATGGCCCGCCTGGCATTATGCCCAGTACATGACCTTACGGGACTTTCCTA
CTTGGCAGTACATCTACGTATTAGTCATCGCTATTACCATGGTGATGCGGTTTTGGCAGTACACCAATGG
GCGTGGATAGCGGTTTGACTCACGGGGATTTCCAAGTCTCCACCCCATTGACGTCAATGGGAGTTTGTTT
TGGCACCAAAATCAACGGGACTTTCCAAAATGTCGTAATAACCCCGCCCCGTTGACGCAAATGGGCGGTA
GGCGTGTACGGTGGGAGGTCTATATAAGCAGAGCTCGTTTAGTGAACCGTCAGATCTCTAGAAGCTGGGT
ACCAGCTGCTAGCGCCACCATGGAGACCACCCCCCTGAACAGTCAAAAGCAACTCTCTGCCTGTGAGGAT
GGAGAGGACTGTCAGGAGAATGGCGTTCTTCAAAAGGTTGTACCCACCCCTGGAGATAAGGTGGAAAGCG
GCCAGATTTCCAACGGCTACAGCGCCGTGCCATCACCTGGAGCCGGGGATGATACACGGCACAGCATTCC
CGCAACCACCACGACACTGGTTGCAGAGCTTCACCAGGGCGAGAGGGAGACGTGGGGCAAAAAGGTAGAT
TTTCTGCTTTCCGTGATCGGTTACGCGGTCGATCTGGGGAACGTGTGGAGGTTCCCTTACATTTGTTACC
AAAACGGAGGGGGTGCCTTCTTGCTGCCCTACACAATTATGGCGATTTTTGGGGGTATCCCGCTCTTCTA
CATGGAACTGGCCTTGGGTCAGTACCACCGGAACGGCTGCATTAGCATTTGGCGCAAGATATGCCCCATT
TTCAAGGGAATCGGATACGCAATCTGTATAATCGCGTTCTATATTGCATCATATTACAACACCATCATGG
CCTGGGCCCTTTATTACTTGATCAGCAGTTTCACCGACCAATTGCCGTGGACGAGCTGTAAGAACTCATG
GAATACCGGGAACTGTACCAACTACTTCTCTGAGGACAGCTCAGGAGGTAGCGGGGGTGAACAGAAGCTG
ATTAGCGAGGAGGACTTGGGCAGTCCAGGCGGAAGCGGCAACATCACTTGGACACTCCATAGTACGAGCC
CCGCAGAGGAGTTTTACACCAGGCACGTACTGCAGATTCATAGGAGCAAGGGTCTGCAAGACCTGGGCGG
TATTAGCTGGCAGCTCGCATTGTGCATAATGTTGATCTTTACGGTGATCTATTTCTCTATCTGGAAGGGA
GTAAAGACATCCGGCAAGGTGGTGTGGGTGACGGCGACCTTCCCCTACATTATACTCAGCGTGTTGTTGG
TGAGGGGGGCAACCCTGCCTGGGGCCTGGCGAGGCGTGCTGTTCTATCTCAAGCCAAACTGGCAGAAGCT
TCTTGAAACCGGAGTGTGGATCGACGCGGCCGCGCAAATCTTCTTTTCCCTCGGTCCCGGCTTCGGGGTC
CTTCTGGCATTCGCAAGCTACAACAAGTTCAACAATAACTGCTACCAGGACGCCCTCGTGACAAGTGTAG
TGAACTGCATGACCTCTTTCGTGAGCGGGTTTGTGATCTTCACAGTACTCGGATATATGGCTGAGATGAG
GAACGAAGATGTTAGTGAGGTTGCCAAAGACGCTGGCCCGAGCCTGTTGTTCATCACATACGCCGAGGCT
ATCGCGAACATGCCCGCATCTACTTTCTTCGCCGTCATCTTTTTCCTGATGCTGATAACCCTTGGGCTGG
ATAGCACCTTCGCCGGACTGGAGGGTGTCATCACTGCCGTTCTCGACGAGTTCCCCCATGTGTGGGCCAA
GCGACGGGAAAGGTTCGTGCTGGCCGTCGTAATCACATGCTTCTTCGGCTCACTGGTGACCCTTACCTTT
GGCGGTGCGTACGTGGTCAAGCTGCTCGAAGAGTACGCCACTGGACCGGCGGTTCTGACCGTGGCATTGA
TCGAGGCCGTGGCCGTAAGCTGGTTTTACGGCATCACGCAGTTCTGTAGGGACGTGAAAGAGATGCTGGG
CTTTTCTCCCGGTTGGTTTTGGAGGATTTGTTGGGTAGCAATTAGCCCCCTGTTTCTCCTTTTCATTATT
TGCTCTTTTCTGATGTCTCCACCGCAGCTCCGACTGTTTCAGTACAACTACCCCTACTGGTCAATTATCC
TGGGCTATTGTATCGGCACCTCAAGTTTCATCTGCATCCCCACATACATCGCATACAGACTGATAATTAC
GCCCGGTACTTTTAAGGAGCGAATCATTAAAAGCATAACCCCCGAAACCCCCACCGAGATCCCTTGTGGC
GATATAAGACTCAATGCGGTCTAATAGCTCGAGGCCGGCAAGGCCGGATCCAGACATGATAAGATACATT
GATGAGTTTGGACAAACCACAACTAGAATGCAGTGAAAAAAATGCTTTATTTGTGAAATTTGTGATGCTA
TTGCTTTATTTGTAACCATTATAAGCTGCAATAAACAAGTTAACAACAACAATTGCATTCATTTTATGTT
TCAGGTTCAGGGGGAGGTGTGGGAGGTTTTTTAAAGCAAGTAAAACCTCTACAAATGTGGTATGGCTGAT
TATGATCCGGCTGCCTCGCGCGTTTCGGTGATGACGGTGAAAACCTCTGACACATGCAGCTCCCGGAGAC
GGTCACAGCTTGTCTGTAAGCGGATGCCGGGAGCAGACAAGCCCGTCAGGGCGCGTCAGCGGGTGTTGGC
GGGTGTCGGGGCGCAGCCATGAGGTCGACTCTAGAGGATCGATCCCCGCCCCGGACGAACTAAACCTGAC
TACGACATCTCTGCCCCTTCTTCGCGGGGCAGTGCATGTAATCCCTTCAGTTGGTTGGTACAACTTGCCA
ACTGGGCCCTGTTCCACATGTGACACGGGGGGGGACCAAACACAAAGGGGTTCTCTGACTGTAGTTGACA
TCCTTATAAATGGATGTGCACATTTGCCAACACTGAGTGGCTTTCATCCTGGAGCAGACTTTGCAGTCTG
TGGACTGCAACACAACATTGCCTTTATGTGTAACTCTTGGCTGAAGCTCTTACACCAATGCTGGGGGACA
TGTACCTCCCAGGGGCCCAGGAAGACTACGGGAGGCTACACCAACGTCAATCAGAGGGGCCTGTGTAGCT
ACCGATAAGCGGACCCTCAAGAGGGCATTAGCAATAGTGTTTATAAGGCCCCCTTGTTAACCCTAAACGG
GTAGCATATGCTTCCCGGGTAGTAGTATATACTATCCAGACTAACCCTAATTCAATAGCATATGTTACCC
AACGGGAAGCATATGCTATCGAATTAGGGTTAGTAAAAGGGTCCTAAGGAACAGCGATATCTCCCACCCC
ATGAGCTGTCACGGTTTTATTTACATGGGGTCAGGATTCCACGAGGGTAGTGAACCATTTTAGTCACAAG
GGCAGTGGCTGAAGATCAAGGAGCGGGCAGTGAACTCTCCTGAATCTTCGCCTGCTTCTTCATTCTCCTT
CGTTTAGCTAATAGAATAACTGCTGAGTTGTGAACAGTAAGGTGTATGTGAGGTGCTCGAAAACAAGGTT
TCAGGTGACGCCCCCAGAATAAAATTTGGACGGGGGGTTCAGTGGTGGCATTGTGCTATGACACCAATAT
AACCCTCACAAACCCCTTGGGCAATAAATACTAGTGTAGGAATGAAACATTCTGAATATCTTTAACAATA
GAAATCCATGGGGTGGGGACAAGCCGTAAAGACTGGATGTCCATCTCACACGAATTTATGGCTATGGGCA
ACACATAATCCTAGTGCAATATGATACTGGGGTTATTAAGATGTGTCCCAGGCAGGGACCAAGACAGGTG
AACCATGTTGTTACACTCTATTTGTAACAAGGGGAAAGAGAGTGGACGCCGACAGCAGCGGACTCCACTG
GTTGTCTCTAACACCCCCGAAAATTAAACGGGGCTCCACGCCAATGGGGCCCATAAACAAAGACAAGTGG
CCACTCTTTTTTTTGAAATTGTGGAGTGGGGGCACGCGTCAGCCCCCACACGCCGCCCTGCGGTTTTGGA
CTGTAAAATAAGGGTGTAATAACTTGGCTGATTGTAACCCCGCTAACCACTGCGGTCAAACCACTTGCCC
ACAAAACCACTAATGGCACCCCGGGGAATACCTGCATAAGTAGGTGGGCGGGCCAAGATAGGGGCGCGAT
TGCTGCGATCTGGAGGACAAATTACACACACTTGCGCCTGAGCGCCAAGCACAGGGTTGTTGGTCCTCAT
ATTCACGAGGTCGCTGAGAGCACGGTGGGCTAATGTTGCCATGGGTAGCATATACTACCCAAATATCTGG
ATAGCATATGCTATCCTAATCTATATCTGGGTAGCATAGGCTATCCTAATCTATATCTGGGTAGCATATG
CTATCCTAATCTATATCTGGGTAGTATATGCTATCCTAATTTATATCTGGGTAGCATAGGCTATCCTAAT
CTATATCTGGGTAGCATATGCTATCCTAATCTATATCTGGGTAGTATATGCTATCCTAATCTGTATCCGG
GTAGCATATGCTATCCTAATAGAGATTAGGGTAGTATATGCTATCCTAATTTATATCTGGGTAGCATATA
CTACCCAAATATCTGGATAGCATATGCTATCCTAATCTATATCTGGGTAGCATATGCTATCCTAATCTAT
ATCTGGGTAGCATAGGCTATCCTAATCTATATCTGGGTAGCATATGCTATCCTAATCTATATCTGGGTAG
TATATGCTATCCTAATTTATATCTGGGTAGCATAGGCTATCCTAATCTATATCTGGGTAGCATATGCTAT
CCTAATCTATATCTGGGTAGTATATGCTATCCTAATCTGTATCCGGGTAGCATATGCTATCCTCATGCAT
ATACAGTCAGCATATGATACCCAGTAGTAGAGTGGGAGTGCTATCCTTTGCATATGCCGCCACCTCCCAA
GGGGGCGTGAATTTTCGCTGCTTGTCCTTTTCCTGCTGGTTGCTCCCATTCTTAGGTGAATTTAAGGAGG
CCAGGCTAAAGCCGTCGCATGTCTGATTGCTCACCAGGTAAATGTCGCTAATGTTTTCCAACGCGAGAAG
GTGTTGAGCGCGGAGCTGAGTGACGTGACAACATGGGTATGCCCAATTGCCCCATGTTGGGAGGACGAAA
ATGGTGACAAGACAGATGGCCAGAAATACACCAACAGCACGCATGATGTCTACTGGGGATTTATTCTTTA
GTGCGGGGGAATACACGGCTTTTAATACGATTGAGGGCGTCTCCTAACAAGTTACATCACTCCTGCCCTT
CCTCACCCTCATCTCCATCACCTCCTTCATCTCCGTCATCTCCGTCATCACCCTCCGCGGCAGCCCCTTC
CACCATAGGTGGAAACCAGGGAGGCAAATCTACTCCATCGTCAAAGCTGCACACAGTCACCCTGATATTG
CAGGTAGGAGCGGGCTTTGTCATAACAAGGTCCTTAATCGCATCCTTCAAAACCTCAGCAAATATATGAG
TTTGTAAAAAGACCATGAAATAACAGACAATGGACTCCCTTAGCGGGCCAGGTTGTGGGCCGGGTCCAGG
GGCCATTCCAAAGGGGAGACGACTCAATGGTGTAAGACGACATTGTGGAATAGCAAGGGCAGTTCCTCGC
CTTAGGTTGTAAAGGGAGGTCTTACTACCTCCATATACGAACACACCGGCGACCCAAGTTCCTTCGTCGG
TAGTCCTTTCTACGTGACTCCTAGCCAGGAGAGCTCTTAAACCTTCTGCAATGTTCTCAAATTTCGGGTT
GGAACCTCCTTGACCACGATGCTTTCCAAACCACCCTCCTTTTTTGCGCCTGCCTCCATCACCCTGACCC
CGGGGTCCAGTGCTTGGGCCTTCTCCTGGGTCATCTGCGGGGCCCTGCTCTATCGCTCCCGGGGGCACGT
CAGGCTCACCATCTGGGCCACCTTCTTGGTGGTATTCAAAATAATCGGCTTCCCCTACAGGGTGGAAAAA
TGGCCTTCTACCTGGAGGGGGCCTGCGCGGTGGAGACCCGGATGATGATGACTGACTACTGGGACTCCTG
GGCCTCTTTTCTCCACGTCCACGACCTCTCCCCCTGGCTCTTTCACGACTTCCCCCCCTGGCTCTTTCAC
GTCCTCTACCCCGGCGGCCTCCACTACCTCCTCGACCCCGGCCTCCACTACCTCCTCGACCCCGGCCTCC
ACTGCCTCCTCGACCCCGGCCTCCACCTCCTGCTCCTGCCCCTCCTGCTCCTGCCCCTCCTCCTGCTCCT
GCCCCTCCT
